>Addgene plasmid #133466 | pHTR625syn | addgene full sequence | sequence record 269790 | Addgene NGS Result
AACGCCAGGGTTTTCCCAGTCACGACGTTGTAAAACGACGGCCAGTGCCAAGCTTGCATGCCTGCAGGTC
GACTCTAGAGGATCCCCACCCTTCCATATCTAATTTTTGTTATTGTTACAACTGAAAATTATGGCAACTA
CTCTGCTTTTCTTTTCCTATTTATGAGAATTACTCCATTTTCTTTTCATATTTGTGAAGATGACTTATGA
AGACAAATTTCTTCTTTCTTCTTTTTTTTTTTTATTAAAAAAAAAGAGGAAAACCCCCCTTCAATTTCTT
TTCCTTATTTTATATATTCTTTGAAAGCTAAGCTTATGGAAAAGTAATTTGATAGCCAATTGACTATTGA
GATTAAACACACTCTTTGCTTACTAAATGATGTATTTTCTAGTCTACACCTAACATGTCTCTCATTGGGA
ATTGTCTGGTATTCATTCAAATCTTCTGCTTGGCATTTAATTTAATCATTGAGAAAATAATTTTTGATGC
TTTGAAAGTAGATCTATTTGCTGGTGGTGCTTAAGTTTAATGAATTATGCTTGAGCTAGTGTTTGTTGCT
TGCTGGTTGTTAGTTGAGTATTGCTATAAAAGGAAGTAGGCTTGATTGAACCATTGGCTTTTGTTGCCCG
GATGTTGCAGAATAAATAGATTCTTGCAACTAGCTTATTTATTTTCTATATGGGTACCGAGCTCGAATTC
GTAATCATGGTCATAGCTGTTTCCTGTGTGAAATTGTTATCCGCTCACAATTCCACACAACATACGAGCC
GGAAGCATAAAGTGTAAAGCCTGGGGTGCCTAATGAGTGAGCTAACTCACATTAATTGCGTTGCGCTCAC
TGCCCGCTTTCCAGTCGGGAAACCTGTCGTGCCAGCTGCATTAATGAATCGGCCAACGCGCGGGGAGAGG
CGGTTTGCGTATTGGGCGCTCTTCCGCTTCCTCGCTCACTGACTCGCTGCGCTCGGTCGTTCGGCTGCGG
CGAGCGGTATCAGCTCACTCAAAGGCGGTAATACGGTTATCCACAGAATCAGGGGATAACGCAGGAAAGA
ACATGTGAGCAAAAGGCCAGCAAAAGGCCAGGAACCGTAAAAAGGCCGCGTTGCTGGCGTTTTTCCATAG
GCTCCGCCCCCCTGACGAGCATCACAAAAATCGACGCTCAAGTCAGAGGTGGCGAAACCCGACAGGACTA
TAAAGATACCAGGCGTTTCCCCCTGGAAGCTCCCTCGTGCGCTCTCCTGTTCCGACCCTGCCGCTTACCG
GATACCTGTCCGCCTTTCTCCCTTCGGGAAGCGTGGCGCTTTCTCATAGCTCACGCTGTAGGTATCTCAG
TTCGGTGTAGGTCGTTCGCTCCAAGCTGGGCTGTGTGCACGAACCCCCCGTTCAGCCCGACCGCTGCGCC
TTATCCGGTAACTATCGTCTTGAGTCCAACCCGGTAAGACACGACTTATCGCCACTGGCAGCAGCCACTG
GTAACAGGATTAGCAGAGCGAGGTATGTAGGCGGTGCTACAGAGTTCTTGAAGTGGTGGCCTAACTACGG
CTACACTAGAAGAACAGTATTTGGTATCTGCGCTCTGCTGAAGCCAGTTACCTTCGGAAAAAGAGTTGGT
AGCTCTTGATCCGGCAAACAAACCACCGCTGGTAGCGGTGGTTTTTTTGTTTGCAAGCAGCAGATTACGC
GCAGAAAAAAAGGATCTCAAGAAGATCCTTTGATCTTTTCTACGGGGTCTGACGCTCAGTGGAACGAAAA
CTCACGTTAAGGGATTTTGGTCATGAGATTATCAAAAAGGATCTTCACCTAGATCCTTTTAAATTAAAAA
TGAAGTTTTAAATCAATCTAAAGTATATATGAGTAAACTTGGTCTGACAGTTACCAATGCTTAATCAGTG
AGGCACCTATCTCAGCGATCTGTCTATTTCGTTCATCCATAGTTGCCTGACTCCCCGTCGTGTAGATAAC
TACGATACGGGAGGGCTTACCATCTGGCCCCAGTGCTGCAATGATACCGCGAGACCCACGCTCACCGGCT
CCAGATTTATCAGCAATAAACCAGCCAGCCGGAAGGGCCGAGCGCAGAAGTGGTCCTGCAACTTTATCCG
CCTCCATCCAGTCTATTAATTGTTGCCGGGAAGCTAGAGTAAGTAGTTCGCCAGTTAATAGTTTGCGCAA
CGTTGTTGCCATTGCTACAGGCATCGTGGTGTCACGCTCGTCGTTTGGTATGGCTTCATTCAGCTCCGGT
TCCCAACGATCAAGGCGAGTTACATGATCCCCCATGTTGTGCAAAAAAGCGGTTAGCTCCTTCGGTCCTC
CGATCGTTGTCAGAAGTAAGTTGGCCGCAGTGTTATCACTCATGGTTATGGCAGCACTGCATAATTCTCT
TACTGTCATGCCATCCGTAAGATGCTTTTCTGTGACTGGTGAGTACTCAACCAAGTCATTCTGAGAATAG
TGTATGCGGCGACCGAGTTGCTCTTGCCCGGCGTCAATACGGGATAATACCGCGCCACATAGCAGAACTT
TAAAAGTGCTCATCATTGGAAAACGTTCTTCGGGGCGAAAACTCTCAAGGATCTTACCGCTGTTGAGATC
CAGTTCGATGTAACCCACTCGTGCACCCAACTGATCTTCAGCATCTTTTACTTTCACCAGCGTTTCTGGG
TGAGCAAAAACAGGAAGGCAAAATGCCGCAAAAAAGGGAATAAGGGCGACACGGAAATGTTGAATACTCA
TACTCTTCCTTTTTCAATATTATTGAAGCATTTATCAGGGTTATTGTCTCATGAGCGGATACATATTTGA
ATGTATTTAGAAAAATAAACAAATAGGGGTTCCGCGCACATTTCCCCGAAAAGTGCCACCTGACGTCTAA
GAAACCATTATTATCATGACATTAACCTATAAAAATAGGCGTATCACGAGGCCCTTTCGTCTCGCGCGTT
TCGGTGATGACGGTGAAAACCTCTGACACATGCAGCTCCCGGAGACGGTCACAGCTTGTCTGTAAGCGGA
TGCCGGGAGCAGACAAGCCCGTCAGGGCGCGTCAGCGGGTGTTGGCGGGTGTCGGGGCTGGCTTAACTAT
GCGGCATCAGAGCAGATTGTACTGAGAGTGCACCATATGCGGTGTGAAATACCGCACAGATGCGTAAGGA
GAAAATACCGCATCAGGCGCCATTCGCCATTCAGGCTGCGCAACTGTTGGGAAGGGCGATCGGTGCGGGC
CTCTTCGCTATTACGCCAGCTGGCGAAAGGGGGATGTGCTGCAAGGCGATTAAGTTGGGT
Features (pLannotate 1.2.2; 13 found; start..end, strand, type, name):
     50..87      -  misc_feature   MCS (fragment): pUC18/19 multiple cloning site
    239..255     +  terminator     PGK1 terminator (fragment): S. cerevisae PGK1; transcription terminator for 3-phosphoglycerate kinase gene
    682..700     -  misc_feature   MCS (fragment): pUC18/19 multiple cloning site
    734..750     -  protein_bind   lac operator: The lac repressor binds to the lac operator to inhibit transcription in E. coli. This inhibition can be relieved by adding lactose or isopropyl-β-D-thiogalactopyranoside (IPTG). lac repressor encoded by lacI
    758..788     -  promoter       lac promoter: promoter for the E. coli lac operon
    803..824     -  protein_bind   CAP binding site: CAP binding activates transcription in the presence of cAMP. E. coli catabolite activator protein
    837..929     -  CDS            lacI (fragment): lac repressor; lacI; The lac repressor binds to the lac operator to inhibit transcription in E. coli. This inhibition can be relieved by adding lactose or isopropyl-β-D-thiogalactopyranoside (IPTG).
   1112..1700    -  rep_origin     ori: high-copy-number ColE1/pMB1/pBR322/pUC origin of replication
   1871..2731    -  CDS            AmpR: β-lactamase; bla; confers resistance to ampicillin, carbenicillin, and related antibiotics
   2732..2836    -  promoter       AmpR promoter: bla
   2931..2966    +  CDS            rop (fragment): Rop protein, which maintains plasmids at low copy number; rop
   3068..3167    +  misc_feature   bom (fragment): basis of mobility region from pBR322
   3173..47      -  CDS            lacZα (fragment) (across the origin): LacZα fragment of β-galactosidase; lacZ fragment
