[The description below was written by a language model from this plasmid's Addgene catalogue record and pLannotate feature annotations shown in this document.]
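Description:
pHTR625syn is a small, high-copy bacterial cloning plasmid built on pUC18 that carries a synthetic copy of HuluTR625, a tandem repeat family from hop (Humulus lupulus). According to the record, the insert is a consensus sequence derived from a single PacBio long-read clone and was made by commercial gene synthesis. The cloning method is not stated. The sequenced plasmid is 3,280 nt against a 2,686 bp backbone, which leaves roughly 600 bp for the insert. This agrees with the gap between the two annotated fragments of the pUC18/19 multiple cloning site, where the repeat evidently sits.

The rest of the plasmid is standard pUC architecture. A ColE1/pMB1-type pUC origin gives high-copy replication in E. coli, and the bla (AmpR) gene with its own promoter provides ampicillin selection. The lac promoter, lac operator and CAP binding site lie upstream of the polylinker, and the lacZα coding region is interrupted by the insert. The short hits to lacI, rop and bom are residual backbone fragments rather than functional genes. The 17 nt match to the yeast PGK1 terminator falls within the insert region and is most likely a chance similarity in repetitive plant DNA.

Although catalogued as a bacterial expression vector, the plasmid encodes no protein payload and serves as a propagable source of the repeat sequence. Its stated purpose is cytogenetics, so it would plausibly be used as template for labelled hybridisation probes to locate this repeat family on hop chromosomes, although the record does not describe the probe method.
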