Addgene plasmid #133466: pHTR625syn
Purpose: Consensus sequence of Hop (Humulus lupulus) tandem repeats for cytogenetics
Depositing lab: Hank Bass. Depositing organization: Florida State University, Tallahassee. Publication: Identification of tandem repeat families from long-read sequences of Humulus lupulus. Easterling KA, Pitra NJ, Morcol TB, Aquino JR, Lopes LG, Bussey KC, Matthews PD, Bass HW. PLoS One. 2020 Jun 5;15(6):e0233971. doi: 10.1371/journal.pone.0233971. eCollection 2020. PubMed 32502183.
Backbone
  Vector backbone: pUC18
  Backbone size w/o insert (bp): 2686
  Vector type: Bacterial Expression
Growth in bacteria
  Bacterial resistance: Ampicillin, 100 μg/mL
  Growth temperature: 37°C
  Growth strain: DH5alpha
  Copy number: High Copy
Gene/Insert
  Gene/Insert name: HuluTR625
  Species: Humulus lupulus (hop)
  Cloning method: Unknown
Resource information
  A portion of this plasmid was derived from a plasmid made by: Synthetic, GenScript
Terms and licenses: Academic/Nonprofit Terms; Industry Terms
Depositor comments: HuluTR625 tandem repeat insert sequeunce, consensus sequences from single PacBio clone (-826)
How to cite: pHTR625syn was a gift from Hank Bass (Addgene plasmid # 133466 ; http://n2t.net/addgene:133466 ; RRID:Addgene_133466)
