>Addgene plasmid #133466 | pHTR625syn | depositor partial sequence | sequence record 256462 | >insert_in_pHTR625_insert.
ACCCTTCCATATCTAATTTTTGTTATTGTTACAACTGAAAATTATGGCAACTACTCTGCTTTTCTTTTCC
TATTTATGAGAATTACTCCATTTTCTTTTCATATTTGTGAAGATGACTTATGAAGACAAATTTCTTCTTT
CTTCTTTTTTTTTTTTATTAAAAAAAAAGAGGAAAACCCCCCTTCAATTTCTTTTCCTTATTTTATATAT
TCTTTGAAAGCTAAGCTTATGGAAAAGTAATTTGATAGCCAATTGACTATTGAGATTAAACACACTCTTT
GCTTACTAAATGATGTATTTTCTAGTCTACACCTAACATGTCTCTCATTGGGAATTGTCTGGTATTCATT
CAAATCTTCTGCTTGGCATTTAATTTAATCATTGAGAAAATAATTTTTGATGCTTTGAAAGTAGATCTAT
TTGCTGGTGGTGCTTAAGTTTAATGAATTATGCTTGAGCTAGTGTTTGTTGCTTGCTGGTTGTTAGTTGA
GTATTGCTATAAAAGGAAGTAGGCTTGATTGAACCATTGGCTTTTGTTGCCCGGATGTTGCAGAATAAAT
AGATTCTTGCAACTAGCTTATTTATTTTCTATAT
